Addgene plasmid #74899: pEBB COMMD7 Flag
Purpose: Express COMMD7 in mammalian cells
Depositing lab: Ezra Burstein & Colin Duckett. Depositing organization: University of Michigan. Publication: COMMD proteins, a novel family of structural and functional homologs of MURR1. Burstein E, Hoberg JE, Wilkinson AS, Rumble JM, Csomos RA, Komarck CM, Maine GN, Wilkinson JC, Mayo MW, Duckett CS. J Biol Chem. 2005 Jun 10;280(23):22222-32. Epub 2005 Mar 30. 10.1074/jbc.M501928200 PubMed 15799966.
Backbone
  Vector backbone: pEBB
  Backbone size w/o insert (bp): 5350
  Vector type: Mammalian Expression
Growth in bacteria
  Bacterial resistance: Ampicillin, 100 μg/mL
  Growth temperature: 37°C
  Growth strain: DH5alpha
  Copy number: Unknown
Gene/Insert
  Gene/Insert name: COMMD7
  Species: H. sapiens (human)
  Insert size (bp): 603
  GenBank ID: NM_053041
  Entrez Gene: COMMD7 (a.k.a. C20orf92, dJ1085F17.3)
  Promoter: EF-1alpha promoter
  Tag / fusion protein: Flag (C terminal on backbone)
  Cloning method: Restriction Enzyme; 5′ cloning site BamHI (not destroyed); 3′ cloning site NotI (not destroyed)
  Sequencing primers: 5′ CTC AAG CCT CAG ACA GTG G; 3′ GAG GGG TGC AAG GAC CCA G
Terms and licenses: Academic/Nonprofit Terms; Industry Terms: Not Available to Industry
How to cite: pEBB COMMD7 Flag was a gift from Ezra Burstein & Colin Duckett (Addgene plasmid # 74899 ; http://n2t.net/addgene:74899 ; RRID:Addgene_74899)
