[The description below was written by a language model from this plasmid's Addgene catalogue record and pLannotate feature annotations shown in this document.]
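Description:
pEBB COMMD7 Flag is a mammalian expression plasmid built on the pEBB backbone for producing human COMMD7 in transfected mammalian cells. It is propagated in E. coli under ampicillin selection. The annotated sequence shows the β-lactamase gene with its own promoter and a ColE1/pUC-type origin of replication. An M13 phage origin is also present, which in principle allows single-stranded DNA production. Scattered fragments of lacI, lacZα, rop and the pBR322 bom region, together with lac promoter/operator elements, appear to be leftovers of the vector's cloning history rather than working parts. No mammalian selection marker is recorded or annotated, so the plasmid seems suited mainly to transient expression.

The payload is the roughly 600 bp human COMMD7 coding sequence, cloned between BamHI and NotI sites that both remain intact. It sits downstream of the strong constitutive human EF-1α promoter. An SV40 early promoter segment and a short small t antigen fragment lie just upstream of that promoter. The catalogue entry states that a Flag epitope is supplied by the backbone at the C terminus of the insert, allowing detection or immunoprecipitation with anti-Flag antibodies. The automated feature table does not annotate the tag separately. Downstream of the coding region the annotation detects a G-CSF stem-loop destabilising element, which suggests G-CSF-derived 3′ untranslated sequence, but no polyadenylation signal is explicitly annotated.

COMMD7 belongs to the COMM domain family of MURR1 homologs. It is annotated as associating with the NF-κB complex and suppressing its transcriptional activity, and it may also modulate cullin-RING ubiquitin ligases. The construct therefore fits overexpression, interaction and NF-κB signalling studies.
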