Features (pLannotate 1.2.2; 17 found; start..end, strand, type, name):
      2..94      +  CDS            lacI (fragment): lac repressor; lacI; The lac repressor binds to the lac operator to inhibit transcription in E. coli. This inhibition can be relieved by adding lactose or isopropyl-β-D-thiogalactopyranoside (IPTG).
    107..128     +  protein_bind   CAP binding site: CAP binding activates transcription in the presence of cAMP. E. coli catabolite activator protein
    143..173     +  promoter       lac promoter: promoter for the E. coli lac operon
    181..197     +  protein_bind   lac operator: The lac repressor binds to the lac operator to inhibit transcription in E. coli. This inhibition can be relieved by adding lactose or isopropyl-β-D-thiogalactopyranoside (IPTG). lac repressor encoded by lacI
    252..462     +  promoter       SV40 promoter: SV40 early promoter
    484..550     +  CDS            small t antigen (fragment): SV40 (simian virus 40) small t antigen
    558..1739    +  promoter       EF-1α promoter: strong constitutive promoter for human elongation factor EF-1α
   1794..2393    +  CDS            COMMD7: COMD7_HUMAN - Also known as C20orf92. Experimental evidence at protein level: Swiss-Prot protein existence level 1. May modulate activity of cullin-RING E3 ubiquitin ligase (CRL) complexes (PubMed:21778237). Associates with the NF-kappa-B complex and suppresses its transcriptional activity (PubMed:15799966). From Homo sapiens (Human).
   2451..2543    +  ncRNA          G-CSF SLDE: Accession: RF00183 - G-CSF factor stem-loop destabilising element (SLDE)
   3112..3269    +  CDS            lacZα (fragment): LacZα fragment of β-galactosidase; lacZ fragment
   3275..3326    -  misc_feature   bom (fragment): basis of mobility region from pBR322
   3345..3725    +  rep_origin     M13 ori (sequence partly withheld): M13 bacteriophage origin of replication; arrow indicates direction of (+) strand synthesis
   3801..3850    -  misc_feature   bom (fragment): basis of mobility region from pBR322
   3952..3987    -  CDS            rop (fragment): Rop protein, which maintains plasmids at low copy number; rop
   4082..4186    +  promoter       AmpR promoter: bla
   4187..5047    +  CDS            AmpR: β-lactamase; bla; confers resistance to ampicillin, carbenicillin, and related antibiotics
   5218..5806    +  rep_origin     ori: high-copy-number ColE1/pMB1/pBR322/pUC origin of replication
>Addgene plasmid #74899 | pEBB COMMD7 Flag | depositor full sequence | sequence record 150709 | pEBB COMMD7 Flag sequence 5982 bps
AGCGCCCAATACGCAAACCGCCTCTCCCCGCGCGTTGGCCGATTCATTAATGCAGCTGGCACGACAGGTT
TCCCGACTGGAAAGCGGGCAGTGAGCGCAACGCAATTAATGTGAGTTAGCTCACTCATTAGGCACCCCAG
GCTTTACACTTTATGCTTCCGGCTCGTATGTTGTGTGGAATTGTGAGCGGATAACAATTTCACACAGGAA
ACAGCTATGACCATGATTACGCCAAGCTTCCAGGCTCCCCAGCAGGCAGAAGTATGCAAAGCATGCATCT
CAATTAGTCAGCAACCATAGTCCCGCCCCTAACTCCGCCCATCCCGCCCCTAACTCCGCCCAGTTCCGCC
CATTCTCCGCCCCATGGCTGACTAATTTTTTTTATTTATGCAGAGGCCGAGGCCGCCTCGGCCTCTGAGC
TATTCCAGAAGTAGTGAGGAGGCTTTTTTGGAGGCCTAGGCTTTTGCAAAAAGCTTTGCAAAGATGGATA
AAGTTTTAAACAGAGAGGAATCTTTGCAGCTAATGGACCTTCTAGGTCTTGAAAGGAGTGGGAATTGGCT
CCGGTGCCCGTCAGTGGGCAGAGCGCACATCGCCCACAGTCCCCGAGAAGTTGGGGGGAGGGGTCGGCAA
TTGAACCGGTGCCTAGAGAAGGTGGCGCGGGGTAAACTGGGAAAGTGATGTCGTGTACTGGCTCCGCCTT
TTTCCCGAGGGTGGGGGAGAACCGTATATAAGTGCAGTAGTCGCCGTGAACGTTCTTTTTCGCAACGGGT
TTGCCGCCAGAACACAGGTAAGTGCCGTGTGTGGTTCCCGCGGGCCTGGCCTCTTTACGGGTTATGGCCC
TTGCGTGCCTTGAATTACTTCCACGCCCCTGGCTGCAGTACGTGATTCTTGATCCCGAGCTTCGGGTTGG
AAGTGGGTGGGAGAGTTCGAGGCCTTGCGCTTAAGGAGCCCCTTCGCCTCGTGCTTGAGTTGAGGCCTGG
CCTGGGCGCTGGGGCCGCCGCGTGCGAATCTGGTGGCACCTTCGCGCCTGTCTCGCTGCTTTCGATAAGT
CTCTAGCCATTTAAAATTTTTGATGACCTGCTGCGACGCTTTTTTTCTGGCAAGATAGTCTTGTAAATGC
GGGCCAAGATCTGCACACTGGTATTTCGGTTTTTGGGGCCGCGGGCGGCGACGGGGCCCGTGCGTCCCAG
CGCACATGTTCGGCGAGGCGGGGCCTGCGAGCGCGGCCACCGAGAATCGGACGGGGGTAGTCTCAAGCTG
GCCGGCCTGCTCTGGTGCCTGGCCTCGCGCCGCCGTGTATCGCCCCGCCCTGGGCGGCAAGGCTGGCCCG
GTCGGCACCAGTTGCGTGAGCGGAAAGATGGCCGCTTCCCGGCCCTGCTGCAGGGAGCTCAAAATGGAGG
ACGCGGCGCTCGGGAGAGCGGGCGGGTGAGTCACCCACACAAAGGAAAAGGGCCTTTCCGTCCTCAGCCG
TCGCTTCATGTGACTCCACGGAGTACCGGGCGCCGTCCAGGCACCTCGATTAGTTCTCGAGCTTTTGGAG
TACGTCGTCTTTAGGTTGGGGGGAGGGGTTTTATGCGATGGAGTTTCCCCACACTGAGTGGGTGGAGACT
GAAGTTAGGCCAGCTTGGCACTTGATGTAATTCTCCTTGGAATTTGCCCTTTTTGAGTTTGGATCTTGGT
TCATTCTCAAGCCTCAGACAGTGGTTCAAAGTTTTTTTCTTCCATTTCAGGTGTCGTGAGGAATTCTCTA
GAGATCCCTCGACCTCGAGATCCATTGTGCTGGATCCGCCACCATGGGCCGCCTGCACTGCACTGAGGAC
CCGGTGCCGGAGGCCGTGGGCGGCGACATGCAGCAGCTGAACCAGCTGGGCGCGCAGCAGTTCTCAGCCC
TGACAGAGGTGCTTTTCCACTTCCTAACTGAGCAAAAAGAGGTGGAAAGATTTCTGGCTCAGCTCTCTGA
ATTTGCCACCACCAATCAGATCAGTCTTGGCTCCCTCAGAAGCATCGTGAAAAGCCTCCTTCTGGTTCCA
AATGGTGCTTTGAAGAAGAGTCTCACAGCCAAGCAGGTCCAGGCGGATTTCATAACTCTGGGTCTTAGTG
AGGAGAAAGCCACTTACTTTTCTGAAAAGTGGAAGCAGAATACTCCCACCCTTGCTCGATGGGCCATAGG
TCAGACTCTGATGATTAACCAGCTCATAGATATGGAGTGGAAATTTGGAGTGACATCTGGGAGCAGCGAA
TTGGAGAAAGTGGGAAGTATATTTTTACAACTAAAGTTGGTGGTTAAGAAAGGAAATCAAACCAAAAATG
TGTATATAGAATTAACCTTGCCTCAGTTCTACAGCTTCCTGCACGAGATGGAGCGAGTCAGAACCAGCAT
GGAGTGTTTCTGCGCGGCCGCCGACTACAAAGACGATGACGACAAGTCACTCTGACGGCCGCGACTCTAG
AGTGAGGGTCCCCACCTGGGACCCTTGAGAGTATCAGGTCTCCCACGTGGGAGACAAGAAATCCCTGTTT
AATATTTAAACAGCAGTGTTCCCCATCTGGGTCCTTGCACCCCTCACTCTGGCCTCAGCCGACTGCACAG
CGGCCCCTGCATCCCCTTGGCTGTGAGGCCCCTGGACAAGCAGAGGTGGCCAGAGCTGGGAGGCATGGCC
CTGGGGTCCCACGAATTTGCTGGGGAATCTCGTTTTTCTTCTTAAGACTTTTGGGACATGGTTTGACTCC
CGAACATCACCGACGTGTCTCCTGTTTTTCTGGGTGGCCTCGGGACACCTGCCCTGCCCCCACGAGGGTC
AGGACTGTGACTCTTTTTAGGGCCAGGCAGGTGCCTGGACATTTGCCTTGCTGGACGGGGACTGGGGATG
TGGGAGGGAGCAGACAGGAGGAATCATGTCAGGCCTGTGTGTGAAAGGAAGCTCCACTGTCACCCTCCAC
CTCTTCACCCCCCACTCACCAGTGTCCCCTCCACTGTCACATTGTAACTGAACTTCAGGATAATAAAGTG
TTTGCCTCCAAAAAAAAAAAAAAAAAAAAAAAAAAAAAAAAAAAAAAAAAAAAAAAAAAAAAAAAAAAAA
AAAAAAAAAAAAAAAAAAAAAAAAAAAAAGAATTCACTGGCCGTCGTTTTACAACGTCGTGACTGGGAAA
ACCCTGGCGTTACCCAACTTAATCGCCTTGCAGCACATCCCCCTTTCGCCAGCTGGCGTAATAGCGAAGA
GGCCCGCACCGATCGCCCTTCCCAACAGTTGCGCAGCCTGAATGGCGAATGGCGCCTGATGCGGTATTTT
CTCCTTACGCATCTGTGCGGTATTTCACACCGCATA
[142 nt withheld, positions 3327-3468]
C
[141 nt withheld, positions 3470-3610]
CCTTTGACGTTGGAGTCCACGTTCTTT
[37 nt withheld, positions 3638-3674]
ACCCTATCTCGGGCTATTCTTTTGATTTATAAGGGATTTTGCCGATTTCGGCCTATTGGTTAAAAAATGA
GCTGATTTAACAAAAATTTAACGCGAATTTTAACAAAATATTAACGTTTACAATTTTATGGTGCACTCTC
AGTACAATCTGCTCTGATGCCGCATAGTTAAGCCAGCCCCGACACCCGCCAACACCCGCTGACGCGCCCT
GACGGGCTTGTCTGCTCCCGGCATCCGCTTACAGACAAGCTGTGACCGTCTCCGGGAGCTGCATGTGTCA
GAGGTTTTCACCGTCATCACCGAAACGCGCGAGACGAAAGGGCCTCGTGATACGCCTATTTTTATAGGTT
AATGTCATGATAATAATGGTTTCTTAGACGTCAGGTGGCACTTTTCGGGGAAATGTGCGCGGAACCCCTA
TTTGTTTATTTTTCTAAATACATTCAAATATGTATCCGCTCATGAGACAATAACCCTGATAAATGCTTCA
ATAATATTGAAAAAGGAAGAGTATGAGTATTCAACATTTCCGTGTCGCCCTTATTCCCTTTTTTGCGGCA
TTTTGCCTTCCTGTTTTTGCTCACCCAGAAACGCTGGTGAAAGTAAAAGATGCTGAAGATCAGTTGGGTG
CACGAGTGGGTTACATCGAACTGGATCTCAACAGCGGTAAGATCCTTGAGAGTTTTCGCCCCGAAGAACG
TTTTCCAATGATGAGCACTTTTAAAGTTCTGCTATGTGGCGCGGTATTATCCCGTATTGACGCCGGGCAA
GAGCAACTCGGTCGCCGCATACACTATTCTCAGAATGACTTGGTTGAGTACTCACCAGTCACAGAAAAGC
ATCTTACGGATGGCATGACAGTAAGAGAATTATGCAGTGCTGCCATAACCATGAGTGATAACACTGCGGC
CAACTTACTTCTGACAACGATCGGAGGACCGAAGGAGCTAACCGCTTTTTTGCACAACATGGGGGATCAT
GTAACTCGCCTTGATCGTTGGGAACCGGAGCTGAATGAAGCCATACCAAACGACGAGCGTGACACCACGA
TGCCTGTAGCAATGGCAACAACGTTGCGCAAACTATTAACTGGCGAACTACTTACTCTAGCTTCCCGGCA
ACAATTAATAGACTGGATGGAGGCGGATAAAGTTGCAGGACCACTTCTGCGCTCGGCCCTTCCGGCTGGC
TGGTTTATTGCTGATAAATCTGGAGCCGGTGAGCGTGGGTCTCGCGGTATCATTGCAGCACTGGGGCCAG
ATGGTAAGCCCTCCCGTATCGTAGTTATCTACACGACGGGGAGTCAGGCAACTATGGATGAACGAAATAG
ACAGATCGCTGAGATAGGTGCCTCACTGATTAAGCATTGGTAACTGTCAGACCAAGTTTACTCATATATA
CTTTAGATTGATTTAAAACTTCATTTTTAATTTAAAAGGATCTAGGTGAAGATCCTTTTTGATAATCTCA
TGACCAAAATCCCTTAACGTGAGTTTTCGTTCCACTGAGCGTCAGACCCCGTAGAAAAGATCAAAGGATC
TTCTTGAGATCCTTTTTTTCTGCGCGTAATCTGCTGCTTGCAAACAAAAAAACCACCGCTACCAGCGGTG
GTTTGTTTGCCGGATCAAGAGCTACCAACTCTTTTTCCGAAGGTAACTGGCTTCAGCAGAGCGCAGATAC
CAAATACTGTCCTTCTAGTGTAGCCGTAGTTAGGCCACCACTTCAAGAACTCTGTAGCACCGCCTACATA
CCTCGCTCTGCTAATCCTGTTACCAGTGGCTGCTGCCAGTGGCGATAAGTCGTGTCTTACCGGGTTGGAC
TCAAGACGATAGTTACCGGATAAGGCGCAGCGGTCGGGCTGAACGGGGGGTTCGTGCACACAGCCCAGCT
TGGAGCGAACGACCTACACCGAACTGAGATACCTACAGCGTGAGCTATGAGAAAGCGCCACGCTTCCCGA
AGGGAGAAAGGCGGACAGGTATCCGGTAAGCGGCAGGGTCGGAACAGGAGAGCGCACGAGGGAGCTTCCA
GGGGGAAACGCCTGGTATCTTTATAGTCCTGTCGGGTTTCGCCACCTCTGACTTGAGCGTCGATTTTTGT
GATGCTCGTCAGGGGGGCGGAGCCTATGGAAAAACGCCAGCAACGCGGCCTTTTTACGGTTCCTGGCCTT
TTGCTGGCCTTTTGCTCACATGTTCTTTCCTGCGTTATCCCCTGATTCTGTGGATAACCGTATTACCGCC
TTTGAGTGAGCTGATACCGCTCGCCGCAGCCGAACGACCGAGCGCAGCGAGTCAGTGAGCGAGGAAGC
