>Addgene plasmid #74899 | pEBB COMMD7 Flag | addgene partial sequence | sequence record 149213 | EF1a-F 5'-TCAAGCCTCAGACAGTGGTTC-3'
TTTCAGGTGTCGTGAGGAATTCTCTAGAGATCCCTCGACCTCGAGATCCATTGTGCTGGATCCGCCACCA
TGGGCCGCCTGCACTGCACTGAGGACCCGGTGCCGGAGGCCGTGGGCGGCGACATGCAGCAGCTGAACCA
GCTGGGCGCGCAGCAGTTCTCAGCCCTGACAGAGGTGCTTTTCCACTTCCTAACTGAGCAAAAAGAGGTG
GAAAGATTTCTGGCTCAGCTCTCTGAATTTGCCACCACCAATCAGATCAGTCTTGGCTCCCTCAGAAGCA
TCGTGAAAAGCCTCCTTCTGGTTCCAAATGGTGCTTTGAAGAAGAGTCTCACAGCCAAGCAGGTCCAGGC
GGATTTCATAACTCTGGGTCTTAGTGAGGAGAAAGCCACTTACTTTTCTGAAAAGTGGAAGCAGAATACT
CCCACCCTTGCTCGATGGGCCATAGGTCAGACTCTGATGATTAACCAGCTCATAGATATGGAGTGGAAAT
TTGGAGTGACATCTGGGAGCAGCGAATTGGAGAAAGTGGGAAGTATATTTTTACAACTAAAGTTGGTGGT
TAAGAAAGGAAATCAAACCAAAAATGTGTATATAGAATTAACCTTGCCTCAGTTCTACAGCTTCCTGCAC
GAGATGGAGCGAGTCAGAACCAGCATGGAGTGTTTCTGCGCGGCCGCCGACTACAAAGACGATGACGACA
AGTCACTCTGACGGCCGCGACTCTAGAGTGAGGGTCCCCACCTGGGACCCTTGAGAGTATCAGGTCTCCC
ACGTGGGAGACAAGAAATCCCTGTTTAATATTTAAACAGCAGTGTTCCCCATCTGGGTCCTTGCACCCCT
CACTCTGGCCTCAGCCGACTGCACAGCGGCCCCTGCATCCCCTTGGCTGTGAGGCCCCTGGACAAGCAGA
GGTGGCCAGAGCTGGGAGGCATGGCCCTGGGGTCCCACGAATTTGCTGGGGAATCTCGTTTTTCTTCTTA
AGACTTTTGGGACATGGTTTGACTCCCGAACATCACCGACGTGTCTCCTGT
