>Addgene plasmid #74899 | pEBB COMMD7 Flag | addgene partial sequence | sequence record 149214 | F1ori-R 5'-AGGGAAGAAAGCGAAAGGAG-3'
[85 nt withheld, positions 1-85]
TATGCGGTGTGAAATACCGCACAGATGCGTAAGGAGAAAATACCGCATCAGGCGCCATTCGCCATTCAGG
CTGCGCAACTGTTGGGAAGGGCGATCGGTGCGGGCCTCTTCGCTATTACGCCAGCTGGCGAAAGGGGGAT
GTGCTGCAAGGCGATTAAGTTGGGTAACGCCAGGGTTTTCCCAGTCACGACGTTGTAAAACGACGGCCAG
TGAATTCGGTTTTTTTTTTTTTTTTTTTTTTTTTTTTTTTTTTTTTTTTTTTTTTTTTTTTTTTTTTTTT
TTTTTTTTTTTTTTTTTTTTTTT
